Addgene plasmid #85756: pSH-Csy4-T2A-SpRFN-P2A-GFP-multi-gRNA
Purpose: All in one plasmid that expresses Csy4, S.pyogenes FokI-dCas9-NLS, and GFP. Also encodes for multiplexed gRNAs. Backbone derived from pSQT1601 (Addgene #53369).
Depositing lab: Lawrence Stanton. Depositing organization: Genome Institute of Singapore, A*STAR Research Entities. Publication: Re-engineered RNA-Guided FokI-Nucleases for Improved Genome Editing in Human Cells. Havlicek S, Shen Y, Alpagu Y, Bruntraeger MB, Zufir NB, Phuah ZY, Fu Z, Dunn NR, Stanton LW. Mol Ther. 2017 Feb 1;25(2):342-355. doi: 10.1016/j.ymthe.2016.11.007. PubMed 28153087.
Backbone
  Vector backbone: pSQT-1601
  Backbone manufacturer: Shengdar Q Tsai from Keith Joung lab
  Backbone size w/o insert (bp): 3565
  Total vector size (bp): 10425
  Modifications to backbone: U6-gRNA expression cassette inserted; CAG promoter exchanged for CMV promoter. P2A-GFP insertion added.
  Vector type: Mammalian Expression, CRISPR
Growth in bacteria
  Bacterial resistance: Ampicillin, 100 μg/mL
  Growth temperature: 37°C
  Growth strain: DH5alpha
  Copy number: High Copy
Gene/Insert 1
  Gene/Insert name: Csy4-T2A-SpRFN-P2A-GFP (alt names: FokI-dCas9; RNA-guided FokI-nuclease)
  Species: Streptococcus pyogenes
  Insert size (bp): 6294
  Mutation: D10A, H840A
  Promoter: CMV
  Tag / fusion protein: FokI fusion via 25 amino acid (GGGGS)5 linker (N terminal on insert); GFP (C terminal on backbone); Csy4 (N terminal on backbone)
  Cloning method: Gibson Cloning
  Sequencing primers: 5′ gtttgactcacggggatttc; 3′ ttttggcagagggaaaaaga
Gene/Insert 2
  Gene/Insert name: gRNA (alt name: guide RNA)
  Species: Synthetic
  Insert size (bp): 148
  Promoter: U6
  Tag / fusion protein: Csy4 recognition sequence (N terminal on insert)
  Cloning method: Gibson Cloning
  Sequencing primers: 5′ AGGGTTATTGTCTCATGAGCGG
Resource information
  A portion of this plasmid was derived from a plasmid made by: Modified from pSQT-1601 (Addgene 53369).
Terms and licenses: Academic/Nonprofit Terms; Industry Terms: Not Available to Industry
How to cite: pSH-Csy4-T2A-SpRFN-P2A-GFP-multi-gRNA was a gift from Lawrence Stanton (Addgene plasmid # 85756 ; http://n2t.net/addgene:85756 ; RRID:Addgene_85756)
