[The description below was written by a language model from this plasmid's Addgene catalogue record and pLannotate feature annotations shown in this document.]
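Description:
pSH-Csy4-T2A-SpRFN-P2A-GFP-multi-gRNA is an all-in-one mammalian expression and CRISPR plasmid of about 10.4 kb, derived from pSQT-1601. It is propagated in E. coli at high copy from a ColE1/pUC-type origin and selected with ampicillin (AmpR). According to the record, the parental backbone was modified by exchanging its CAG promoter for CMV, adding a P2A-GFP module and inserting a U6-driven guide RNA cassette. The backbone also carries an SV40 origin and SV40 poly(A) signal plus remnants of lac regulatory sequence. No mammalian drug-selection marker is recorded.

The main payload is a single CMV enhancer/promoter-driven open reading frame terminated by a rabbit β-globin poly(A) signal. It encodes the Pseudomonas aeruginosa RNA endonuclease Csy4 (Cas6f), a T2A peptide, and the RNA-guided FokI nuclease. This nuclease is the FokI cleavage domain joined through a 25-residue (GGGGS)5 linker to the N terminus of catalytically dead S. pyogenes Cas9 (D10A, H840A) with an NLS. A 3xFLAG tag is annotated next, followed by P2A and EGFP. The 2A peptides allow the three proteins to be produced separately from one transcript, and GFP marks transfected cells.

The automated annotation labels the Cas9 region as the VQR PAM variant. The catalogue entry does not mention these mutations, so this is probably just a best-match label.

Upstream, a human U6 promoter drives an S. pyogenes gRNA scaffold preceded by a Csy4 recognition sequence. Csy4 can therefore cleave a multi-guide transcript into individual gRNAs. FokI must dimerise to cut, so paired guides are required, an arrangement intended for higher-specificity genome editing in human cells. The two sequence records differ by one nucleotide and in their start position, but list the same features.
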