Features (pLannotate 1.2.2; 24 found; start..end, strand, type, name):
     27..44      +  protein_bind   attB1 (fragment): mutant version of attB; recombination site for the Gateway® BP reaction BP Clonase™
     96..336     +  promoter       U6 promoter: RNA polymerase III promoter for human U6 snRNA
    386..461     +  misc_RNA       gRNA scaffold: guide RNA scaffold for the Streptococcus pyogenes CRISPR/Cas9 system
    498..801     +  enhancer       CMV enhancer: human cytomegalovirus immediate early enhancer
    802..1005    +  promoter       CMV promoter: human cytomegalovirus (CMV) immediate early promoter
   1034..1059    +  misc_feature   MCS (fragment): multiple cloning site
   1073..1630    +  CDS            cas6f: CAS6_PSEAB - Also known as csy4. Experimental evidence at protein level: Swiss-Prot protein existence level 1. CRISPR (clustered regularly interspaced short palindromic repeat) is an adaptive immune system that provides protection against mobile genetic elements (viruses, transposable elements and conjugative plasmids). CRISPR clusters contain sequences complementary to antecedent mobile elements and target invading nucleic acids. CRISPR clusters are transcribed and processed into CRISPR RNA (crRNA). Processes pre-crRNA into individual crRNA units. Absolutely required for crRNA production or s
   1700..2302    +  CDS            fokIR (fragment): T2F1_PLAOK - Also known as rfoKI. Experimental evidence at protein level: Swiss-Prot protein existence level 1. Recognizes the double-stranded sequence 5'-GGATG-3'/3'-CATCC- 5' and cleaves respectively 14 bases after G-1 and 13 bases before C-1. From Planomicrobium okeanokoites (Planococcus okeanokoites) (Flavobacterium okeanokoites).
   2378..6478    +  CDS            Cas9 VQR: Streptococcus pyogenes Cas9 endonuclease with the D1135V/R1335Q/T1337R mutations has an altered recognition specificity for the protospacer adjacent motif (PAM) (Kleinstiver et al., 2015)
   6512..6577    +  CDS            3xFLAG: three tandem FLAG® epitope tags, followed by an enterokinase cleavage site
   6644..7360    +  CDS            EGFP: the original enhanced GFP (Yang et al., 1996) mammalian codon-optimized
   7370..7441    +  CDS            HBB (fragment): HBB_PONPY - Experimental evidence at transcript level: Swiss-Prot protein existence level 2. Involved in oxygen transport from the lung to the various peripheral tissues. From Pongo pygmaeus (Bornean orangutan).
   7512..7567    +  polyA_signal   β-globin poly(A) signal: rabbit β-globin polyadenylation signal (Gil and Proudfoot, 1987)
   7952..7968    -  protein_bind   lac operator: The lac repressor binds to the lac operator to inhibit transcription in E. coli. This inhibition can be relieved by adding lactose or isopropyl-β-D-thiogalactopyranoside (IPTG). lac repressor encoded by lacI
   7976..8006    -  promoter       lac promoter: promoter for the E. coli lac operon
   8021..8042    -  protein_bind   CAP binding site: CAP binding activates transcription in the presence of cAMP. E. coli catabolite activator protein
   8055..8094    -  CDS            lacI (fragment): lac repressor; lacI; The lac repressor binds to the lac operator to inhibit transcription in E. coli. This inhibition can be relieved by adding lactose or isopropyl-β-D-thiogalactopyranoside (IPTG).
   8101..8123    +  promoter       SV40 promoter (fragment): SV40 enhancer and early promoter
   8147..8282    +  rep_origin     SV40 ori: SV40 origin of replication
   8302..8436    +  polyA_signal   SV40 poly(A) signal: SV40 polyadenylation signal
   8438..8492    -  CDS            lacI (fragment): lac repressor; lacI; The lac repressor binds to the lac operator to inhibit transcription in E. coli. This inhibition can be relieved by adding lactose or isopropyl-β-D-thiogalactopyranoside (IPTG).
   8675..9263    -  rep_origin     ori: high-copy-number ColE1/pMB1/pBR322/pUC origin of replication
   9434..10294   -  CDS            AmpR: β-lactamase; bla; confers resistance to ampicillin, carbenicillin, and related antibiotics
  10295..10399   -  promoter       AmpR promoter: bla
>Addgene plasmid #85756 | pSH-Csy4-T2A-SpRFN-P2A-GFP-multi-gRNA | depositor full sequence | sequence record 166590 | pSH-Csy4-T2A-SpRFN-P2A-GFP-multi-gRNA sequence 10425 bps
GTCGACATTGATTATTGATCGCTAGCTGTACAAAAAAGCAGGCTTTAAAGGAACCAATTCAGTCGACTGG
ATCCGGTACCAAGGTCGGGCAGGAAGAGGGCCTATTTCCCATGATTCCTTCATATTTGCATATACGATAC
AAGGCTGTTAGAGAGATAATTAGAATTAATTTGACTGTAAACACAAAGATATTAGTACAAAATACGTGAC
GTAGAAAGTAATAATTTCTTGGGTAGTTTGCAGTTTTAAAATTATGTTTTAAAATGGACTATCATATGCT
TACCGTAACTTGAAAGTATTTCGATTTCTTGGCTTTATATATCTTGTGGAAAGGACGAAACACCGTTCAC
TGCCGTATAGGCAGTGAGACGATTAATGCGTCTCAGTTTTAGAGCTAGAAATAGCAAGTTAAAATAAGGC
TAGTCCGTTATCAACTTGAAAAAGTGGCACCGAGTCGGTGCGTTCACTGCCGTATAGGCAGTTTTTTTAA
GCTTCCGCGTTACATAACTTACGGTAAATGGCCCGCCTGGCTGACCGCCCAACGACCCCCGCCCATTGAC
GTCAATAATGACGTATGTTCCCATAGTAACGCCAATAGGGACTTTCCATTGACGTCAATGGGTGGAGTAT
TTACGGTAAACTGCCCACTTGGCAGTACATCAAGTGTATCATATGCCAAGTACGCCCCCTATTGACGTCA
ATGACGGTAAATGGCCCGCCTGGCATTATGCCCAGTACATGACCTTATGGGACTTTCCTACTTGGCAGTA
CATCTACGTATTAGTCATCGCTATTACCATGGTGATGCGGTTTTGGCAGTACATCAATGGGCGTGGATAG
CGGTTTGACTCACGGGGATTTCCAAGTCTCCACCCCATTGACGTCAATGGGAGTTTGTTTTGGCACCAAA
ATCAACGGGACTTTCCAAAATGTCGTAACAACTCCGCCCCATTGACGCAAATGGGCGGTAGGCGTGTACG
GTGGGAGGTCTATATAAGCAGAGCTCGTTTAGTGAACCGTCAGATCGCCTGGAGTACCGCGGGCCCGGGA
TCCACCGGTCGCCACCATGGGTGATCATTATCTGGATATTCGGCTGAGGCCTGATCCAGAGTTCCCACCT
GCGCAGCTGATGTCTGTCCTTTTTGGCAAACTTCATCAGGCCCTGGTTGCCCAGGGCGGAGATCGGATAG
GGGTAAGCTTTCCAGACCTCGACGAAAGCCGGAGCCGCCTGGGAGAACGCCTGCGGATCCACGCTTCTGC
CGACGATCTGAGAGCCTTGCTGGCAAGGCCATGGCTTGAGGGGCTCCGGGATCACCTGCAGTTTGGCGAA
CCCGCCGTTGTTCCCCACCCAACCCCTTATCGGCAGGTGTCTAGAGTGCAGGCCAAATCTAATCCAGAAC
GGCTGCGACGGCGACTCATGCGGCGACATGATCTTAGCGAGGAAGAGGCCCGAAAAAGAATCCCTGATAC
CGTGGCCCGCGCCCTTGACTTGCCTTTTGTCACACTGCGGTCCCAGAGTACGGGGCAGCATTTCAGACTT
TTCATTCGACACGGGCCACTGCAAGTTACCGCCGAAGAAGGAGGCTTTACTTGTTATGGACTCTCCAAGG
GAGGTTTCGTGCCCTGGTTTGAGGGCAGAGGAAGTCTGTTAACATGCGGTGACGTCGAGGAGAATCCTGG
CCCAATGCCTAAGAAGAAGCGGAAGGTGAGCAGCCAACTTGTGAAGTCTGAACTCGAGGAGAAAAAATCA
GAGTTGAGACACAAGTTGAAGTACGTGCCACACGAATACATCGAGCTTATCGAGATCGCCAGAAACAGTA
CCCAGGATAGGATCCTTGAGATGAAAGTCATGGAGTTCTTTATGAAGGTCTACGGTTATAGAGGAAAGCA
CCTTGGCGGTAGCAGAAAGCCCGATGGCGCCATCTATACTGTCGGATCTCCTATCGATTATGGGGTGATC
GTGGATACCAAAGCTTACTCAGGCGGGTACAACTTGCCCATAGGACAAGCCGACGAGATGCAGCGGTATG
TCGAAGAGAACCAGACGCGCAACAAGCACATCAACCCCAATGAATGGTGGAAAGTGTACCCAAGTAGTGT
GACTGAGTTCAAGTTCCTGTTTGTCTCCGGCCACTTTAAGGGCAATTATAAAGCTCAGCTCACTAGACTC
AATCACATCACAAACTGCAACGGAGCTGTGTTGTCAGTGGAGGAGCTCCTGATTGGAGGCGAGATGATCA
AAGCCGGCACCCTTACACTGGAGGAGGTGCGGCGGAAGTTCAACAATGGAGAGATCAACTTCGGTGGCGG
TGGATCCGGTGGCGGTGGATCCGGTGGCGGTGGATCCGGTGGCGGTGGATCCGGTGGTGGTGGATCCGAT
AAAAAGTATTCTATTGGTTTAGCCATCGGCACTAATTCCGTTGGATGGGCTGTCATAACCGATGAATACA
AAGTACCTTCAAAGAAATTTAAGGTGTTGGGGAACACAGACCGTCATTCGATTAAAAAGAATCTTATCGG
TGCCCTCCTATTCGATAGTGGCGAAACGGCAGAGGCGACTCGCCTGAAACGAACCGCTCGGAGAAGGTAT
ACACGTCGCAAGAACCGAATATGTTACTTACAAGAAATTTTTAGCAATGAGATGGCCAAAGTTGACGATT
CTTTCTTTCACCGTTTGGAAGAGTCCTTCCTTGTCGAAGAGGACAAGAAACATGAACGGCACCCCATCTT
TGGAAACATAGTAGATGAGGTGGCATATCATGAAAAGTACCCAACGATTTATCACCTCAGAAAAAAGCTA
GTTGACTCAACTGATAAAGCGGACCTGAGGTTAATCTACTTGGCTCTTGCCCATATGATAAAGTTCCGTG
GGCACTTTCTCATTGAGGGTGATCTAAATCCGGACAACTCGGATGTCGACAAACTGTTCATCCAGTTAGT
ACAAACCTATAATCAGTTGTTTGAAGAGAACCCTATAAATGCAAGTGGCGTGGATGCGAAGGCTATTCTT
AGCGCCCGCCTCTCTAAATCCCGACGGCTAGAAAACCTGATCGCACAATTACCCGGAGAGAAGAAAAATG
GGTTGTTCGGTAACCTTATAGCGCTCTCACTAGGCCTGACACCAAATTTTAAGTCGAACTTCGACTTAGC
TGAAGATGCCAAATTGCAGCTTAGTAAGGACACGTACGATGACGATCTCGACAATCTACTGGCACAAATT
GGAGATCAGTATGCGGACTTATTTTTGGCTGCCAAAAACCTTAGCGATGCAATCCTCCTATCTGACATAC
TGAGAGTTAATACTGAGATTACCAAGGCGCCGTTATCCGCTTCAATGATCAAAAGGTACGATGAACATCA
CCAAGACTTGACACTTCTCAAGGCCCTAGTCCGTCAGCAACTGCCTGAGAAATATAAGGAAATATTCTTT
GATCAGTCGAAAAACGGGTACGCAGGTTATATTGACGGCGGAGCGAGTCAAGAGGAATTCTACAAGTTTA
TCAAACCCATATTAGAGAAGATGGATGGGACGGAAGAGTTGCTTGTAAAACTCAATCGCGAAGATCTACT
GCGAAAGCAGCGGACTTTCGACAACGGTAGCATTCCACATCAAATCCACTTAGGCGAATTGCATGCTATA
CTTAGAAGGCAGGAGGATTTTTATCCGTTCCTCAAAGACAATCGTGAAAAGATTGAGAAAATCCTAACCT
TTCGCATACCTTACTATGTGGGACCCCTGGCCCGAGGGAACTCTCGGTTCGCATGGATGACAAGAAAGTC
CGAAGAAACGATTACTCCATGGAATTTTGAGGAAGTTGTCGATAAAGGTGCGTCAGCTCAATCGTTCATC
GAGAGGATGACCAACTTTGACAAGAATTTACCGAACGAAAAAGTATTGCCTAAGCACAGTTTACTTTACG
AGTATTTCACAGTGTACAATGAACTCACGAAAGTTAAGTATGTCACTGAGGGCATGCGTAAACCCGCCTT
TCTAAGCGGAGAACAGAAGAAAGCAATAGTAGATCTGTTATTCAAGACCAACCGCAAAGTGACAGTTAAG
CAATTGAAAGAGGACTACTTTAAGAAAATTGAATGCTTCGATTCTGTCGAGATCTCCGGGGTAGAAGATC
GATTTAATGCGTCACTTGGTACGTATCATGACCTCCTAAAGATAATTAAAGATAAGGACTTCCTGGATAA
CGAAGAGAATGAAGATATCTTAGAAGATATAGTGTTGACTCTTACCCTCTTTGAAGATCGGGAAATGATT
GAGGAAAGACTAAAAACATACGCTCACCTGTTCGACGATAAGGTTATGAAACAGTTAAAGAGGCGTCGCT
ATACGGGCTGGGGACGATTGTCGCGGAAACTTATCAACGGGATAAGAGACAAGCAAAGTGGTAAAACTAT
TCTCGATTTTCTAAAGAGCGACGGCTTCGCCAATAGGAACTTTATGCAGCTGATCCATGATGACTCTTTA
ACCTTCAAAGAGGATATACAAAAGGCACAGGTTTCCGGACAAGGGGACTCATTGCACGAACATATTGCGA
ATCTTGCTGGTTCGCCAGCCATCAAAAAGGGCATACTCCAGACAGTCAAAGTAGTGGATGAGCTAGTTAA
GGTCATGGGACGTCACAAACCGGAAAACATTGTAATCGAGATGGCACGCGAAAATCAAACGACTCAGAAG
GGGCAAAAAAACAGTCGAGAGCGGATGAAGAGAATAGAAGAGGGTATTAAAGAACTGGGCAGCCAGATCT
TAAAGGAGCATCCTGTGGAAAATACCCAATTGCAGAACGAGAAACTTTACCTCTATTACCTACAAAATGG
AAGGGACATGTATGTTGATCAGGAACTGGACATAAACCGTTTATCTGATTACGACGTCGATGCCATTGTA
CCCCAATCCTTTTTGAAGGACGATTCAATCGACAATAAAGTGCTTACACGCTCGGATAAGAACCGAGGGA
AAAGTGACAATGTTCCAAGCGAGGAAGTCGTAAAGAAAATGAAGAACTATTGGCGGCAGCTCCTAAATGC
GAAACTGATAACGCAAAGAAAGTTCGATAACTTAACTAAAGCTGAGAGGGGTGGCTTGTCTGAACTTGAC
AAGGCCGGATTTATTAAACGTCAGCTCGTGGAAACCCGCCAAATCACAAAGCATGTTGCACAGATACTAG
ATTCCCGAATGAATACGAAATACGACGAGAACGATAAGCTGATTCGGGAAGTCAAAGTAATCACTTTAAA
GTCAAAATTGGTGTCGGACTTCAGAAAGGATTTTCAATTCTATAAAGTTAGGGAGATAAATAACTACCAC
CATGCGCACGACGCTTATCTTAATGCCGTCGTAGGGACCGCACTCATTAAGAAATACCCGAAGCTAGAAA
GTGAGTTTGTGTATGGTGATTACAAAGTTTATGACGTCCGTAAGATGATCGCGAAAAGCGAACAGGAGAT
AGGCAAGGCTACAGCCAAATACTTCTTTTATTCTAACATTATGAATTTCTTTAAGACGGAAATCACTCTG
GCAAACGGAGAGATACGCAAACGACCTTTAATTGAAACCAATGGGGAGACAGGTGAAATCGTATGGGATA
AGGGCCGGGACTTCGCGACGGTGAGAAAAGTTTTGTCCATGCCCCAAGTCAACATAGTAAAGAAAACTGA
GGTGCAGACCGGAGGGTTTTCAAAGGAATCGATTCTTCCAAAAAGGAATAGTGATAAGCTCATCGCTCGT
AAAAAGGACTGGGACCCGAAAAAGTACGGTGGCTTCGATAGCCCTACAGTTGCCTATTCTGTCCTAGTAG
TGGCAAAAGTTGAGAAGGGAAAATCCAAGAAACTGAAGTCAGTCAAAGAATTATTGGGGATAACGATTAT
GGAGCGCTCGTCTTTTGAAAAGAACCCCATCGACTTCCTTGAGGCGAAAGGTTACAAGGAAGTAAAAAAG
GATCTCATAATTAAACTACCAAAGTATAGTCTGTTTGAGTTAGAAAATGGCCGAAAACGGATGTTGGCTA
GCGCCGGAGAGCTTCAAAAGGGGAACGAACTCGCACTACCGTCTAAATACGTGAATTTCCTGTATTTAGC
GTCCCATTACGAGAAGTTGAAAGGTTCACCTGAAGATAACGAACAGAAGCAACTTTTTGTTGAGCAGCAC
AAACATTATCTCGACGAAATCATAGAGCAAATTTCGGAATTCAGTAAGAGAGTCATCCTAGCTGATGCCA
ATCTGGACAAAGTATTAAGCGCATACAACAAGCACAGGGATAAACCCATACGTGAGCAGGCGGAAAATAT
TATCCATTTGTTTACTCTTACCAACCTCGGCGCTCCAGCCGCATTCAAGTATTTTGACACAACGATAGAT
CGCAAACGATACACTTCTACCAAGGAGGTGCTAGACGCGACACTGATTCACCAATCCATCACGGGATTAT
ATGAAACTCGGATAGATTTGTCACAGCTTGGGGGTGACGGATCCCCCAAGAAGAAGAGGAAAGTCTCGAG
CGACTACAAAGACCATGACGGTGATTATAAAGATCATGACATCGATTACAAGGATGACGATGACAAGGGA
AGCGGAGCCACTAACTTCTCCCTGTTGAAACAAGCAGGGGATGTCGAAGAGAATCCCGGGCCAGTGAGCA
AGGGCGAGGAGCTGTTCACCGGGGTGGTGCCCATCCTGGTCGAGCTGGACGGCGACGTAAACGGCCACAA
GTTCAGCGTGTCCGGCGAGGGCGAGGGCGATGCCACCTACGGCAAGCTGACCCTGAAGTTCATCTGCACC
ACCGGCAAGCTGCCCGTGCCCTGGCCCACCCTCGTGACCACCCTGACCTACGGCGTGCAGTGCTTCAGCC
GCTACCCCGACCACATGAAGCAGCACGACTTCTTCAAGTCCGCCATGCCCGAAGGCTACGTCCAGGAGCG
CACCATCTTCTTCAAGGACGACGGCAACTACAAGACCCGCGCCGAGGTGAAGTTCGAGGGCGACACCCTG
GTGAACCGCATCGAGCTGAAGGGCATCGACTTCAAGGAGGACGGCAACATCCTGGGGCACAAGCTGGAGT
ACAACTACAACAGCCACAACGTCTATATCATGGCCGACAAGCAGAAGAACGGCATCAAGGTGAACTTCAA
GATCCGCCACAACATCGAGGACGGCAGCGTGCAGCTCGCCGACCACTACCAGCAGAACACCCCCATCGGC
GACGGCCCCGTGCTGCTGCCCGACAACCACTACCTGAGCACCCAGTCCGCCCTGAGCAAAGACCCCAACG
AGAAGCGCGATCACATGGTCCTGCTGGAGTTCGTGACCGCCGCCGGGATCACTCTCGGCATGGACGAGCT
GTACAAGTAAAGCGGCCGCACTCCTCAGGTGCAGGCTGCCTATCAGAAGGTGGTGGCTGGTGTGGCCAAT
GCCCTGGCTCACAAATACCACTGAGATCTTTTTCCCTCTGCCAAAAATTATGGGGACATCATGAAGCCCC
TTGAGCATCTGACTTCTGGCTAATAAAGGAAATTTATTTTCATTGCAATAGTGTGTTGGAATTTTTTGTG
TCTCTCACTCGGAAGGACATATGGGAGGGCAAATCATTTAAAACATCAGAATGAGTATTTGGTTTAGAGT
TTGGCAACATATGCCCATATGCTGGCTGCCATGAACAAAGGTTGGCTATAAAGAGGTCATCAGTATATGA
AACAGCCCCCTGCTGTCCATTCCTTATTCCATAGAAAAGCCTTGACTTGAGGTTAGATTTTTTTTATATT
TTGTTTTGTGTTATTTTTTTCTTTAACATCCCTAAAATTTTCCTTACATGTTTTACTAGCCAGATTTTTC
CTCCTCTCCTGACTACTCCCAGTCATAGCTGTCCCTCTTCTCTTATGGAGATCCCTCGACCTGCAGCCCA
AGCTTGGCGTAATCATGGTCATAGCTGTTTCCTGTGTGAAATTGTTATCCGCTCACAATTCCACACAACA
TACGAGCCGGAAGCATAAAGTGTAAAGCCTGGGGTGCCTAATGAGTGAGCTAACTCACATTAATTGCGTT
GCGCTCACTGCCCGCTTTCCAGTCGGGAAACCTGTCGTGCCAGCGGATCCGCATCTCAATTAGTCAGCAA
CCATAGTCCCGCCCCTAACTCCGCCCATCCCGCCCCTAACTCCGCCCAGTTCCGCCCATTCTCCGCCCCA
TGGCTGACTAATTTTTTTTATTTATGCAGAGGCCGAGGCCGCCTCGGCCTCTGAGCTATTCCAGAAGTAG
TGAGGAGGCTTTTTTGGAGGCCTAGGCTTTTGCAAAAAGCTAACTTGTTTATTGCAGCTTATAATGGTTA
CAAATAAAGCAATAGCATCACAAATTTCACAAATAAAGCATTTTTTTCACTGCATTCTAGTTGTGGTTTG
TCCAAACTCATCAATGTATCTTATCATGTCTGGATCCGCTGCATTAATGAATCGGCCAACGCGCGGGGAG
AGGCGGTTTGCGTATTGGGCGCTCTTCCGCTTCCTCGCTCACTGACTCGCTGCGCTCGGTCGTTCGGCTG
CGGCGAGCGGTATCAGCTCACTCAAAGGCGGTAATACGGTTATCCACAGAATCAGGGGATAACGCAGGAA
AGAACATGTGAGCAAAAGGCCAGCAAAAGGCCAGGAACCGTAAAAAGGCCGCGTTGCTGGCGTTTTTCCA
TAGGCTCCGCCCCCCTGACGAGCATCACAAAAATCGACGCTCAAGTCAGAGGTGGCGAAACCCGACAGGA
CTATAAAGATACCAGGCGTTTCCCCCTGGAAGCTCCCTCGTGCGCTCTCCTGTTCCGACCCTGCCGCTTA
CCGGATACCTGTCCGCCTTTCTCCCTTCGGGAAGCGTGGCGCTTTCTCAATGCTCACGCTGTAGGTATCT
CAGTTCGGTGTAGGTCGTTCGCTCCAAGCTGGGCTGTGTGCACGAACCCCCCGTTCAGCCCGACCGCTGC
GCCTTATCCGGTAACTATCGTCTTGAGTCCAACCCGGTAAGACACGACTTATCGCCACTGGCAGCAGCCA
CTGGTAACAGGATTAGCAGAGCGAGGTATGTAGGCGGTGCTACAGAGTTCTTGAAGTGGTGGCCTAACTA
CGGCTACACTAGAAGGACAGTATTTGGTATCTGCGCTCTGCTGAAGCCAGTTACCTTCGGAAAAAGAGTT
GGTAGCTCTTGATCCGGCAAACAAACCACCGCTGGTAGCGGTGGTTTTTTTGTTTGCAAGCAGCAGATTA
CGCGCAGAAAAAAAGGATCTCAAGAAGATCCTTTGATCTTTTCTACGGGGTCTGACGCTCAGTGGAACGA
AAACTCACGTTAAGGGATTTTGGTCATGAGATTATCAAAAAGGATCTTCACCTAGATCCTTTTAAATTAA
AAATGAAGTTTTAAATCAATCTAAAGTATATATGAGTAAACTTGGTCTGACAGTTACCAATGCTTAATCA
GTGAGGCACCTATCTCAGCGATCTGTCTATTTCGTTCATCCATAGTTGCCTGACTCCCCGTCGTGTAGAT
AACTACGATACGGGAGGGCTTACCATCTGGCCCCAGTGCTGCAATGATACCGCGAGACCCACGCTCACCG
GCTCCAGATTTATCAGCAATAAACCAGCCAGCCGGAAGGGCCGAGCGCAGAAGTGGTCCTGCAACTTTAT
CCGCCTCCATCCAGTCTATTAATTGTTGCCGGGAAGCTAGAGTAAGTAGTTCGCCAGTTAATAGTTTGCG
CAACGTTGTTGCCATTGCTACAGGCATCGTGGTGTCACGCTCGTCGTTTGGTATGGCTTCATTCAGCTCC
GGTTCCCAACGATCAAGGCGAGTTACATGATCCCCCATGTTGTGCAAAAAAGCGGTTAGCTCCTTCGGTC
CTCCGATCGTTGTCAGAAGTAAGTTGGCCGCAGTGTTATCACTCATGGTTATGGCAGCACTGCATAATTC
TCTTACTGTCATGCCATCCGTAAGATGCTTTTCTGTGACTGGTGAGTACTCAACCAAGTCATTCTGAGAA
TAGTGTATGCGGCGACCGAGTTGCTCTTGCCCGGCGTCAATACGGGATAATACCGCGCCACATAGCAGAA
CTTTAAAAGTGCTCATCATTGGAAAACGTTCTTCGGGGCGAAAACTCTCAAGGATCTTACCGCTGTTGAG
ATCCAGTTCGATGTAACCCACTCGTGCACCCAACTGATCTTCAGCATCTTTTACTTTCACCAGCGTTTCT
GGGTGAGCAAAAACAGGAAGGCAAAATGCCGCAAAAAAGGGAATAAGGGCGACACGGAAATGTTGAATAC
TCATACTCTTCCTTTTTCAATATTATTGAAGCATTTATCAGGGTTATTGTCTCATGAGCGGATACATATT
TGAATGTATTTAGAAAAATAAACAAATAGGGGTTCCGCGCACATTTCCCCGAAAAGTGCCACCTG
