Features (pLannotate 1.2.2; 24 found; start..end, strand, type, name):
    107..123     -  protein_bind   lac operator: The lac repressor binds to the lac operator to inhibit transcription in E. coli. This inhibition can be relieved by adding lactose or isopropyl-β-D-thiogalactopyranoside (IPTG). lac repressor encoded by lacI
    131..161     -  promoter       lac promoter: promoter for the E. coli lac operon
    176..197     -  protein_bind   CAP binding site: CAP binding activates transcription in the presence of cAMP. E. coli catabolite activator protein
    210..249     -  CDS            lacI (fragment): lac repressor; lacI; The lac repressor binds to the lac operator to inhibit transcription in E. coli. This inhibition can be relieved by adding lactose or isopropyl-β-D-thiogalactopyranoside (IPTG).
    256..278     +  promoter       SV40 promoter (fragment): SV40 enhancer and early promoter
    302..437     +  rep_origin     SV40 ori: SV40 origin of replication
    457..591     +  polyA_signal   SV40 poly(A) signal: SV40 polyadenylation signal
    593..647     -  CDS            lacI (fragment): lac repressor; lacI; The lac repressor binds to the lac operator to inhibit transcription in E. coli. This inhibition can be relieved by adding lactose or isopropyl-β-D-thiogalactopyranoside (IPTG).
    830..1418    -  rep_origin     ori: high-copy-number ColE1/pMB1/pBR322/pUC origin of replication
   1589..2449    -  CDS            AmpR: β-lactamase; bla; confers resistance to ampicillin, carbenicillin, and related antibiotics
   2450..2554    -  promoter       AmpR promoter: bla
   2608..2625    +  protein_bind   attB1 (fragment): mutant version of attB; recombination site for the Gateway® BP reaction BP Clonase™
   2677..2917    +  promoter       U6 promoter: RNA polymerase III promoter for human U6 snRNA
   2967..3042    +  misc_RNA       gRNA scaffold: guide RNA scaffold for the Streptococcus pyogenes CRISPR/Cas9 system
   3079..3382    +  enhancer       CMV enhancer: human cytomegalovirus immediate early enhancer
   3383..3586    +  promoter       CMV promoter: human cytomegalovirus (CMV) immediate early promoter
   3615..3640    +  misc_feature   MCS (fragment): multiple cloning site
   3654..4211    +  CDS            cas6f: CAS6_PSEAB - Also known as csy4. Experimental evidence at protein level: Swiss-Prot protein existence level 1. CRISPR (clustered regularly interspaced short palindromic repeat) is an adaptive immune system that provides protection against mobile genetic elements (viruses, transposable elements and conjugative plasmids). CRISPR clusters contain sequences complementary to antecedent mobile elements and target invading nucleic acids. CRISPR clusters are transcribed and processed into CRISPR RNA (crRNA). Processes pre-crRNA into individual crRNA units. Absolutely required for crRNA production or s
   4281..4883    +  CDS            fokIR (fragment): T2F1_PLAOK - Also known as rfoKI. Experimental evidence at protein level: Swiss-Prot protein existence level 1. Recognizes the double-stranded sequence 5'-GGATG-3'/3'-CATCC- 5' and cleaves respectively 14 bases after G-1 and 13 bases before C-1. From Planomicrobium okeanokoites (Planococcus okeanokoites) (Flavobacterium okeanokoites).
   4959..9059    +  CDS            Cas9 VQR: Streptococcus pyogenes Cas9 endonuclease with the D1135V/R1335Q/T1337R mutations has an altered recognition specificity for the protospacer adjacent motif (PAM) (Kleinstiver et al., 2015)
   9093..9158    +  CDS            3xFLAG: three tandem FLAG® epitope tags, followed by an enterokinase cleavage site
   9225..9941    +  CDS            EGFP: the original enhanced GFP (Yang et al., 1996) mammalian codon-optimized
   9951..10022   +  CDS            HBB (fragment): HBB_PONPY - Experimental evidence at transcript level: Swiss-Prot protein existence level 2. Involved in oxygen transport from the lung to the various peripheral tissues. From Pongo pygmaeus (Bornean orangutan).
  10093..10148   +  polyA_signal   β-globin poly(A) signal: rabbit β-globin polyadenylation signal (Gil and Proudfoot, 1987)
>Addgene plasmid #85756 | pSH-Csy4-T2A-SpRFN-P2A-GFP-multi-gRNA | addgene full sequence | sequence record 170275 | Addgene NGS Result
CTCCTGACTACTCCCAGTCATAGCTGTCCCTCTTCTCTTATGGAGATCCCTCGACCTGCAGCCCAAGCTT
GGCGTAATCATGGTCATAGCTGTTTCCTGTGTGAAATTGTTATCCGCTCACAATTCCACACAACATACGA
GCCGGAAGCATAAAGTGTAAAGCCTGGGGTGCCTAATGAGTGAGCTAACTCACATTAATTGCGTTGCGCT
CACTGCCCGCTTTCCAGTCGGGAAACCTGTCGTGCCAGCGGATCCGCATCTCAATTAGTCAGCAACCATA
GTCCCGCCCCTAACTCCGCCCATCCCGCCCCTAACTCCGCCCAGTTCCGCCCATTCTCCGCCCCATGGCT
GACTAATTTTTTTTATTTATGCAGAGGCCGAGGCCGCCTCGGCCTCTGAGCTATTCCAGAAGTAGTGAGG
AGGCTTTTTTGGAGGCCTAGGCTTTTGCAAAAAGCTAACTTGTTTATTGCAGCTTATAATGGTTACAAAT
AAAGCAATAGCATCACAAATTTCACAAATAAAGCATTTTTTTCACTGCATTCTAGTTGTGGTTTGTCCAA
ACTCATCAATGTATCTTATCATGTCTGGATCCGCTGCATTAATGAATCGGCCAACGCGCGGGGAGAGGCG
GTTTGCGTATTGGGCGCTCTTCCGCTTCCTCGCTCACTGACTCGCTGCGCTCGGTCGTTCGGCTGCGGCG
AGCGGTATCAGCTCACTCAAAGGCGGTAATACGGTTATCCACAGAATCAGGGGATAACGCAGGAAAGAAC
ATGTGAGCAAAAGGCCAGCAAAAGGCCAGGAACCGTAAAAAGGCCGCGTTGCTGGCGTTTTTCCATAGGC
TCCGCCCCCCTGACGAGCATCACAAAAATCGACGCTCAAGTCAGAGGTGGCGAAACCCGACAGGACTATA
AAGATACCAGGCGTTTCCCCCTGGAAGCTCCCTCGTGCGCTCTCCTGTTCCGACCCTGCCGCTTACCGGA
TACCTGTCCGCCTTTCTCCCTTCGGGAAGCGTGGCGCTTTCTCATAGCTCACGCTGTAGGTATCTCAGTT
CGGTGTAGGTCGTTCGCTCCAAGCTGGGCTGTGTGCACGAACCCCCCGTTCAGCCCGACCGCTGCGCCTT
ATCCGGTAACTATCGTCTTGAGTCCAACCCGGTAAGACACGACTTATCGCCACTGGCAGCAGCCACTGGT
AACAGGATTAGCAGAGCGAGGTATGTAGGCGGTGCTACAGAGTTCTTGAAGTGGTGGCCTAACTACGGCT
ACACTAGAAGAACAGTATTTGGTATCTGCGCTCTGCTGAAGCCAGTTACCTTCGGAAAAAGAGTTGGTAG
CTCTTGATCCGGCAAACAAACCACCGCTGGTAGCGGTGGTTTTTTTGTTTGCAAGCAGCAGATTACGCGC
AGAAAAAAAGGATCTCAAGAAGATCCTTTGATCTTTTCTACGGGGTCTGACGCTCAGTGGAACGAAAACT
CACGTTAAGGGATTTTGGTCATGAGATTATCAAAAAGGATCTTCACCTAGATCCTTTTAAATTAAAAATG
AAGTTTTAAATCAATCTAAAGTATATATGAGTAAACTTGGTCTGACAGTTACCAATGCTTAATCAGTGAG
GCACCTATCTCAGCGATCTGTCTATTTCGTTCATCCATAGTTGCCTGACTCCCCGTCGTGTAGATAACTA
CGATACGGGAGGGCTTACCATCTGGCCCCAGTGCTGCAATGATACCGCGAGACCCACGCTCACCGGCTCC
AGATTTATCAGCAATAAACCAGCCAGCCGGAAGGGCCGAGCGCAGAAGTGGTCCTGCAACTTTATCCGCC
TCCATCCAGTCTATTAATTGTTGCCGGGAAGCTAGAGTAAGTAGTTCGCCAGTTAATAGTTTGCGCAACG
TTGTTGCCATTGCTACAGGCATCGTGGTGTCACGCTCGTCGTTTGGTATGGCTTCATTCAGCTCCGGTTC
CCAACGATCAAGGCGAGTTACATGATCCCCCATGTTGTGCAAAAAAGCGGTTAGCTCCTTCGGTCCTCCG
ATCGTTGTCAGAAGTAAGTTGGCCGCAGTGTTATCACTCATGGTTATGGCAGCACTGCATAATTCTCTTA
CTGTCATGCCATCCGTAAGATGCTTTTCTGTGACTGGTGAGTACTCAACCAAGTCATTCTGAGAATAGTG
TATGCGGCGACCGAGTTGCTCTTGCCCGGCGTCAATACGGGATAATACCGCGCCACATAGCAGAACTTTA
AAAGTGCTCATCATTGGAAAACGTTCTTCGGGGCGAAAACTCTCAAGGATCTTACCGCTGTTGAGATCCA
GTTCGATGTAACCCACTCGTGCACCCAACTGATCTTCAGCATCTTTTACTTTCACCAGCGTTTCTGGGTG
AGCAAAAACAGGAAGGCAAAATGCCGCAAAAAAGGGAATAAGGGCGACACGGAAATGTTGAATACTCATA
CTCTTCCTTTTTCAATATTATTGAAGCATTTATCAGGGTTATTGTCTCATGAGCGGATACATATTTGAAT
GTATTTAGAAAAATAAACAAATAGGGGTTCCGCGCACATTTCCCCGAAAAGTGCCACCTGGGTCGACATT
GATTATTGATCGCTAGCTGTACAAAAAAGCAGGCTTTAAAGGAACCAATTCAGTCGACTGGATCCGGTAC
CAAGGTCGGGCAGGAAGAGGGCCTATTTCCCATGATTCCTTCATATTTGCATATACGATACAAGGCTGTT
AGAGAGATAATTAGAATTAATTTGACTGTAAACACAAAGATATTAGTACAAAATACGTGACGTAGAAAGT
AATAATTTCTTGGGTAGTTTGCAGTTTTAAAATTATGTTTTAAAATGGACTATCATATGCTTACCGTAAC
TTGAAAGTATTTCGATTTCTTGGCTTTATATATCTTGTGGAAAGGACGAAACACCGTTCACTGCCGTATA
GGCAGTGAGACGATTAATGCGTCTCAGTTTTAGAGCTAGAAATAGCAAGTTAAAATAAGGCTAGTCCGTT
ATCAACTTGAAAAAGTGGCACCGAGTCGGTGCGTTCACTGCCGTATAGGCAGTTTTTTTAAGCTTCCGCG
TTACATAACTTACGGTAAATGGCCCGCCTGGCTGACCGCCCAACGACCCCCGCCCATTGACGTCAATAAT
GACGTATGTTCCCATAGTAACGCCAATAGGGACTTTCCATTGACGTCAATGGGTGGAGTATTTACGGTAA
ACTGCCCACTTGGCAGTACATCAAGTGTATCATATGCCAAGTACGCCCCCTATTGACGTCAATGACGGTA
AATGGCCCGCCTGGCATTATGCCCAGTACATGACCTTATGGGACTTTCCTACTTGGCAGTACATCTACGT
ATTAGTCATCGCTATTACCATGGTGATGCGGTTTTGGCAGTACATCAATGGGCGTGGATAGCGGTTTGAC
TCACGGGGATTTCCAAGTCTCCACCCCATTGACGTCAATGGGAGTTTGTTTTGGCACCAAAATCAACGGG
ACTTTCCAAAATGTCGTAACAACTCCGCCCCATTGACGCAAATGGGCGGTAGGCGTGTACGGTGGGAGGT
CTATATAAGCAGAGCTCGTTTAGTGAACCGTCAGATCGCCTGGAGTACCGCGGGCCCGGGATCCACCGGT
CGCCACCATGGGTGATCATTATCTGGATATTCGGCTGAGGCCTGATCCAGAGTTCCCACCTGCGCAGCTG
ATGTCTGTCCTTTTTGGCAAACTTCATCAGGCCCTGGTTGCCCAGGGCGGAGATCGGATAGGGGTAAGCT
TTCCAGACCTCGACGAAAGCCGGAGCCGCCTGGGAGAACGCCTGCGGATCCACGCTTCTGCCGACGATCT
GAGAGCCTTGCTGGCAAGGCCATGGCTTGAGGGGCTCCGGGATCACCTGCAGTTTGGCGAACCCGCCGTT
GTTCCCCACCCAACCCCTTATCGGCAGGTGTCTAGAGTGCAGGCCAAATCTAATCCAGAACGGCTGCGAC
GGCGACTCATGCGGCGACATGATCTTAGCGAGGAAGAGGCCCGAAAAAGAATCCCTGATACCGTGGCCCG
CGCCCTTGACTTGCCTTTTGTCACACTGCGGTCCCAGAGTACGGGGCAGCATTTCAGACTTTTCATTCGA
CACGGGCCACTGCAAGTTACCGCCGAAGAAGGAGGCTTTACTTGTTATGGACTCTCCAAGGGAGGTTTCG
TGCCCTGGTTTGAGGGCAGAGGAAGTCTGTTAACATGCGGTGACGTCGAGGAGAATCCTGGCCCAATGCC
TAAGAAGAAGCGGAAGGTGAGCAGCCAACTTGTGAAGTCTGAACTCGAGGAGAAAAAATCAGAGTTGAGA
CACAAGTTGAAGTACGTGCCACACGAATACATCGAGCTTATCGAGATCGCCAGAAACAGTACCCAGGATA
GGATCCTTGAGATGAAAGTCATGGAGTTCTTTATGAAGGTCTACGGTTATAGAGGAAAGCACCTTGGCGG
TAGCAGAAAGCCCGATGGCGCCATCTATACTGTCGGATCTCCTATCGATTATGGGGTGATCGTGGATACC
AAAGCTTACTCAGGCGGGTACAACTTGCCCATAGGACAAGCCGACGAGATGCAGCGGTATGTCGAAGAGA
ACCAGACGCGCAACAAGCACATCAACCCCAATGAATGGTGGAAAGTGTACCCAAGTAGTGTGACTGAGTT
CAAGTTCCTGTTTGTCTCCGGCCACTTTAAGGGCAATTATAAAGCTCAGCTCACTAGACTCAATCACATC
ACAAACTGCAACGGAGCTGTGTTGTCAGTGGAGGAGCTCCTGATTGGAGGCGAGATGATCAAAGCCGGCA
CCCTTACACTGGAGGAGGTGCGGCGGAAGTTCAACAATGGAGAGATCAACTTCGGTGGCGGTGGATCCGG
TGGCGGTGGATCCGGTGGCGGTGGATCCGGTGGCGGTGGATCCGGTGGTGGTGGATCCGATAAAAAGTAT
TCTATTGGTTTAGCCATCGGCACTAATTCCGTTGGATGGGCTGTCATAACCGATGAATACAAAGTACCTT
CAAAGAAATTTAAGGTGTTGGGGAACACAGACCGTCATTCGATTAAAAAGAATCTTATCGGTGCCCTCCT
ATTCGATAGTGGCGAAACGGCAGAGGCGACTCGCCTGAAACGAACCGCTCGGAGAAGGTATACACGTCGC
AAGAACCGAATATGTTACTTACAAGAAATTTTTAGCAATGAGATGGCCAAAGTTGACGATTCTTTCTTTC
ACCGTTTGGAAGAGTCCTTCCTTGTCGAAGAGGACAAGAAACATGAACGGCACCCCATCTTTGGAAACAT
AGTAGATGAGGTGGCATATCATGAAAAGTACCCAACGATTTATCACCTCAGAAAAAAGCTAGTTGACTCA
ACTGATAAAGCGGACCTGAGGTTAATCTACTTGGCTCTTGCCCATATGATAAAGTTCCGTGGGCACTTTC
TCATTGAGGGTGATCTAAATCCGGACAACTCGGATGTCGACAAACTGTTCATCCAGTTAGTACAAACCTA
TAATCAGTTGTTTGAAGAGAACCCTATAAATGCAAGTGGCGTGGATGCGAAGGCTATTCTTAGCGCCCGC
CTCTCTAAATCCCGACGGCTAGAAAACCTGATCGCACAATTACCCGGAGAGAAGAAAAATGGGTTGTTCG
GTAACCTTATAGCGCTCTCACTAGGCCTGACACCAAATTTTAAGTCGAACTTCGACTTAGCTGAAGATGC
CAAATTGCAGCTTAGTAAGGACACGTACGATGACGATCTCGACAATCTACTGGCACAAATTGGAGATCAG
TATGCGGACTTATTTTTGGCTGCCAAAAACCTTAGCGATGCAATCCTCCTATCTGACATACTGAGAGTTA
ATACTGAGATTACCAAGGCGCCGTTATCCGCTTCAATGATCAAAAGGTACGATGAACATCACCAAGACTT
GACACTTCTCAAGGCCCTAGTCCGTCAGCAACTGCCTGAGAAATATAAGGAAATATTCTTTGATCAGTCG
AAAAACGGGTACGCAGGTTATATTGACGGCGGAGCGAGTCAAGAGGAATTCTACAAGTTTATCAAACCCA
TATTAGAGAAGATGGATGGGACGGAAGAGTTGCTTGTAAAACTCAATCGCGAAGATCTACTGCGAAAGCA
GCGGACTTTCGACAACGGTAGCATTCCACATCAAATCCACTTAGGCGAATTGCATGCTATACTTAGAAGG
CAGGAGGATTTTTATCCGTTCCTCAAAGACAATCGTGAAAAGATTGAGAAAATCCTAACCTTTCGCATAC
CTTACTATGTGGGACCCCTGGCCCGAGGGAACTCTCGGTTCGCATGGATGACAAGAAAGTCCGAAGAAAC
GATTACTCCATGGAATTTTGAGGAAGTTGTCGATAAAGGTGCGTCAGCTCAATCGTTCATCGAGAGGATG
ACCAACTTTGACAAGAATTTACCGAACGAAAAAGTATTGCCTAAGCACAGTTTACTTTACGAGTATTTCA
CAGTGTACAATGAACTCACGAAAGTTAAGTATGTCACTGAGGGCATGCGTAAACCCGCCTTTCTAAGCGG
AGAACAGAAGAAAGCAATAGTAGATCTGTTATTCAAGACCAACCGCAAAGTGACAGTTAAGCAATTGAAA
GAGGACTACTTTAAGAAAATTGAATGCTTCGATTCTGTCGAGATCTCCGGGGTAGAAGATCGATTTAATG
CGTCACTTGGTACGTATCATGACCTCCTAAAGATAATTAAAGATAAGGACTTCCTGGATAACGAAGAGAA
TGAAGATATCTTAGAAGATATAGTGTTGACTCTTACCCTCTTTGAAGATCGGGAAATGATTGAGGAAAGA
CTAAAAACATACGCTCACCTGTTCGACGATAAGGTTATGAAACAGTTAAAGAGGCGTCGCTATACGGGCT
GGGGACGATTGTCGCGGAAACTTATCAACGGGATAAGAGACAAGCAAAGTGGTAAAACTATTCTCGATTT
TCTAAAGAGCGACGGCTTCGCCAATAGGAACTTTATGCAGCTGATCCATGATGACTCTTTAACCTTCAAA
GAGGATATACAAAAGGCACAGGTTTCCGGACAAGGGGACTCATTGCACGAACATATTGCGAATCTTGCTG
GTTCGCCAGCCATCAAAAAGGGCATACTCCAGACAGTCAAAGTAGTGGATGAGCTAGTTAAGGTCATGGG
ACGTCACAAACCGGAAAACATTGTAATCGAGATGGCACGCGAAAATCAAACGACTCAGAAGGGGCAAAAA
AACAGTCGAGAGCGGATGAAGAGAATAGAAGAGGGTATTAAAGAACTGGGCAGCCAGATCTTAAAGGAGC
ATCCTGTGGAAAATACCCAATTGCAGAACGAGAAACTTTACCTCTATTACCTACAAAATGGAAGGGACAT
GTATGTTGATCAGGAACTGGACATAAACCGTTTATCTGATTACGACGTCGATGCCATTGTACCCCAATCC
TTTTTGAAGGACGATTCAATCGACAATAAAGTGCTTACACGCTCGGATAAGAACCGAGGGAAAAGTGACA
ATGTTCCAAGCGAGGAAGTCGTAAAGAAAATGAAGAACTATTGGCGGCAGCTCCTAAATGCGAAACTGAT
AACGCAAAGAAAGTTCGATAACTTAACTAAAGCTGAGAGGGGTGGCTTGTCTGAACTTGACAAGGCCGGA
TTTATTAAACGTCAGCTCGTGGAAACCCGCCAAATCACAAAGCATGTTGCACAGATACTAGATTCCCGAA
TGAATACGAAATACGACGAGAACGATAAGCTGATTCGGGAAGTCAAAGTAATCACTTTAAAGTCAAAATT
GGTGTCGGACTTCAGAAAGGATTTTCAATTCTATAAAGTTAGGGAGATAAATAACTACCACCATGCGCAC
GACGCTTATCTTAATGCCGTCGTAGGGACCGCACTCATTAAGAAATACCCGAAGCTAGAAAGTGAGTTTG
TGTATGGTGATTACAAAGTTTATGACGTCCGTAAGATGATCGCGAAAAGCGAACAGGAGATAGGCAAGGC
TACAGCCAAATACTTCTTTTATTCTAACATTATGAATTTCTTTAAGACGGAAATCACTCTGGCAAACGGA
GAGATACGCAAACGACCTTTAATTGAAACCAATGGGGAGACAGGTGAAATCGTATGGGATAAGGGCCGGG
ACTTCGCGACGGTGAGAAAAGTTTTGTCCATGCCCCAAGTCAACATAGTAAAGAAAACTGAGGTGCAGAC
CGGAGGGTTTTCAAAGGAATCGATTCTTCCAAAAAGGAATAGTGATAAGCTCATCGCTCGTAAAAAGGAC
TGGGACCCGAAAAAGTACGGTGGCTTCGATAGCCCTACAGTTGCCTATTCTGTCCTAGTAGTGGCAAAAG
TTGAGAAGGGAAAATCCAAGAAACTGAAGTCAGTCAAAGAATTATTGGGGATAACGATTATGGAGCGCTC
GTCTTTTGAAAAGAACCCCATCGACTTCCTTGAGGCGAAAGGTTACAAGGAAGTAAAAAAGGATCTCATA
ATTAAACTACCAAAGTATAGTCTGTTTGAGTTAGAAAATGGCCGAAAACGGATGTTGGCTAGCGCCGGAG
AGCTTCAAAAGGGGAACGAACTCGCACTACCGTCTAAATACGTGAATTTCCTGTATTTAGCGTCCCATTA
CGAGAAGTTGAAAGGTTCACCTGAAGATAACGAACAGAAGCAACTTTTTGTTGAGCAGCACAAACATTAT
CTCGACGAAATCATAGAGCAAATTTCGGAATTCAGTAAGAGAGTCATCCTAGCTGATGCCAATCTGGACA
AAGTATTAAGCGCATACAACAAGCACAGGGATAAACCCATACGTGAGCAGGCGGAAAATATTATCCATTT
GTTTACTCTTACCAACCTCGGCGCTCCAGCCGCATTCAAGTATTTTGACACAACGATAGATCGCAAACGA
TACACTTCTACCAAGGAGGTGCTAGACGCGACACTGATTCACCAATCCATCACGGGATTATATGAAACTC
GGATAGATTTGTCACAGCTTGGGGGTGACGGATCCCCCAAGAAGAAGAGGAAAGTCTCGAGCGACTACAA
AGACCATGACGGTGATTATAAAGATCATGACATCGATTACAAGGATGACGATGACAAGGGAAGCGGAGCC
ACTAACTTCTCCCTGTTGAAACAAGCAGGGGATGTCGAAGAGAATCCCGGGCCAGTGAGCAAGGGCGAGG
AGCTGTTCACCGGGGTGGTGCCCATCCTGGTCGAGCTGGACGGCGACGTAAACGGCCACAAGTTCAGCGT
GTCCGGCGAGGGCGAGGGCGATGCCACCTACGGCAAGCTGACCCTGAAGTTCATCTGCACCACCGGCAAG
CTGCCCGTGCCCTGGCCCACCCTCGTGACCACCCTGACCTACGGCGTGCAGTGCTTCAGCCGCTACCCCG
ACCACATGAAGCAGCACGACTTCTTCAAGTCCGCCATGCCCGAAGGCTACGTCCAGGAGCGCACCATCTT
CTTCAAGGACGACGGCAACTACAAGACCCGCGCCGAGGTGAAGTTCGAGGGCGACACCCTGGTGAACCGC
ATCGAGCTGAAGGGCATCGACTTCAAGGAGGACGGCAACATCCTGGGGCACAAGCTGGAGTACAACTACA
ACAGCCACAACGTCTATATCATGGCCGACAAGCAGAAGAACGGCATCAAGGTGAACTTCAAGATCCGCCA
CAACATCGAGGACGGCAGCGTGCAGCTCGCCGACCACTACCAGCAGAACACCCCCATCGGCGACGGCCCC
GTGCTGCTGCCCGACAACCACTACCTGAGCACCCAGTCCGCCCTGAGCAAAGACCCCAACGAGAAGCGCG
ATCACATGGTCCTGCTGGAGTTCGTGACCGCCGCCGGGATCACTCTCGGCATGGACGAGCTGTACAAGTA
AAGCGGCCGCACTCCTCAGGTGCAGGCTGCCTATCAGAAGGTGGTGGCTGGTGTGGCCAATGCCCTGGCT
CACAAATACCACTGAGATCTTTTTCCCTCTGCCAAAAATTATGGGGACATCATGAAGCCCCTTGAGCATC
TGACTTCTGGCTAATAAAGGAAATTTATTTTCATTGCAATAGTGTGTTGGAATTTTTTGTGTCTCTCACT
CGGAAGGACATATGGGAGGGCAAATCATTTAAAACATCAGAATGAGTATTTGGTTTAGAGTTTGGCAACA
TATGCCCATATGCTGGCTGCCATGAACAAAGGTTGGCTATAAAGAGGTCATCAGTATATGAAACAGCCCC
CTGCTGTCCATTCCTTATTCCATAGAAAAGCCTTGACTTGAGGTTAGATTTTTTTTATATTTTGTTTTGT
GTTATTTTTTTCTTTAACATCCCTAAAATTTTCCTTACATGTTTTACTAGCCAGATTTTTCCTCCT
